Addgene plasmid #15472: pk-myc-Par6A
Depositing lab: Ian Macara. Depositing organization: University of Virginia. Publication: The cell-polarity protein Par6 links Par3 and atypical protein kinase C to Cdc42. Joberty G, Petersen C, Gao L, Macara IG. Nat Cell Biol 2000 Aug;2(8):531-9. 10.1038/35019573 PubMed 10934474.
Backbone
  Vector backbone: pKmyc
  Backbone size w/o insert (bp): 4700
  Vector type: Mammalian Expression
Growth in bacteria
  Bacterial resistance: Ampicillin, 100 μg/mL
  Growth temperature: 37°C
  Growth strain: DH5alpha
  Copy number: High Copy
Gene/Insert
  Gene/Insert name: Partitioning-defective protein 6A (alt names: Par6A; PAR-6A)
  Species: M. musculus (mouse)
  Insert size (bp): 1148
  GenBank ID: AF252290
  Entrez Gene: Pard6g (a.k.a. 2410049N21Rik, Par6a)
  Tag / fusion protein: Myc (N terminal on backbone)
  Cloning method: Restriction Enzyme; 5′ cloning site BamH1 (not destroyed); 3′ cloning site BamH1 (not destroyed)
  Sequencing primers: 5′ CAGGTCCAACTGCACCTCGGTTC; 3′ TTTGTGATGCTATTGCTTTATTTG TA
Terms and licenses: Academic/Nonprofit Terms; Industry Terms: Not Available to Industry
How to cite: pk-myc-Par6A was a gift from Ian Macara (Addgene plasmid # 15472 ; http://n2t.net/addgene:15472 ; RRID:Addgene_15472)
