[The description below was written by a language model from this plasmid's Addgene catalogue record.]
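Description:
pk-myc-Par6A is a mammalian expression plasmid built on the pKmyc backbone (about 4.7 kb without insert). It carries the mouse cDNA for partitioning-defective protein 6A (Par6A, PAR-6A), an insert of roughly 1.15 kb. The record links the insert to the Entrez gene Pard6g, for which Par6a is listed as an alias, so the "6A" naming follows the depositor's nomenclature rather than the current gene symbol. The plasmid is maintained in E. coli as a high-copy construct under ampicillin selection. The record does not name the origin of replication, the promoter driving expression in mammalian cells, or the polyadenylation signal, and no feature table is available to fill in these elements.

The coding sequence was inserted by restriction cloning into a BamHI site, and BamHI sites are preserved at both ends. The fragment can therefore be excised with a single enzyme, but its orientation is not fixed by the cloning strategy itself. The backbone supplies an N-terminal Myc epitope, so the protein is expressed as Myc-Par6A. This allows detection by immunoblotting or immunofluorescence and recovery by immunoprecipitation with anti-Myc antibodies, without the need for a Par6-specific reagent.

Par6 proteins are scaffolds in the conserved cell-polarity machinery. The associated publication concerns Par6 linking Par3 and atypical protein kinase C to the small GTPase Cdc42. The construct is thus suited to transient expression of tagged Par6A in cultured mammalian cells, for example to study protein interactions, localisation and polarity signalling.
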