>Addgene plasmid #15472 | pk-myc-Par6A | addgene partial sequence | sequence record 21961 | 15472 with CAGGTCCAACTGCACCTCGGTTC
CTCATCTCTGAAGAGGATCTGTCTAGAGGATCCATGAACCGGAGTTTTCATAAGTCTCAGACCCTACGCT
TCTACGACTGCAGCGCTGTGGAAGTCAAGAGCAAGTTTGGCGCCGAGTTCCGAAGGTTCTCCTTGGACCG
CCACAAGCCTGGGAAGTTTGAAGATTTCTACCAGCTGGTGGTGCACACCCACCACATCTCTAACACCGAG
GTGACCATCGGCTACGCCGATGTGCACGGGGACCTGCTGCCCATCAACAATGACGACAACTTCTGCAAGG
CGGTCTCAAGTGCAAACCCCTTGCTTCGAGTCTTCATCCAGAAACGAGAAGAAGCAGACCATTACAGCTT
CGGAGCAGGCACTCTGTCACGGAAGAAAAAGGTGCTGGTGACCCTGAGGGATGACGGTCTGCGTCGGCGT
CCCCACCTCAACATCAGCATGCCGCATGACTTCCGCCCAGTGTCATCCATCATTGACGTGGACATCCTCC
CGGAGACGCACCGCCGAGTGAGGCTCTACAGACACGGTTATGAGAAGCCACTGGGCTTCTACATTCGAGA
TGGCACCCGCGTGCGGGTGA
